>Addgene plasmid #12044 | pAG225 HIPK1 3'UTR mut | addgene partial sequence | sequence record 18637 | 12044 with EBV-rev
GTCTGCTCGAGCGGCCGCTCTAGAACAACTAGTAATCCAAAATGGAAAGGGGTAGAGGTGGTGGTAAAGG
AGAAAAGCTGCTGTTTTTATTTTTCAATGTTGGCAGGGAAACTGAGAACAATGCATTACACAATACAGCT
ACTAATCCTGTTCTGATAAATCCCGGTGAACAACTTAGGGTCCACGGGGGCTTGCTGGTCCATCCTAACC
GAAGCTCACTGTAAACTCTATTAACCACTACATTATCATATAACCGACTACAATAAGGGAAGGAGGAAGA
AAGGGAAGGAAGAGACACACACTGAAAAACTCCTCACCAGACACACCTGTGCAAAACAATTCCAAGGGTC
TCCTCTCCTTGCAGGCAATGCCCCTGCTCATTCAGCACTACAGTAATATGCTCTAATATAATTGCAATTA
GTTCACATACATTCCAACAAGTATCAGTTCATTTTGGTTTAAATACAATGGAGACATCAATCCATCTCCG
GGATAACACTGGAGGATCACAGAGCTCCTAGAATTATTGTTCATTTTTGAGAACTCGCTCAACGAACGAT
TTGATATATTTTCCCATTTCATCAGGTGCATCTTCTTGCGAAAAATGAAGACCTTTTACTTTGACAAATT
CAGTATTAGGAAACTTCTTGGCACCTTCAACAATAGCATTG
