[The description below was written by a language model from this plasmid's Addgene catalogue record.]
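Description:
pAG225 HIPK1 3'UTR mut is a mammalian expression luciferase reporter plasmid built on pIS2, a roughly 3.7 kb backbone derived from the commercial Renilla luciferase vector pRL-SV40. It is maintained in E. coli as a high-copy plasmid under ampicillin selection. The record does not list the promoter or other regulatory elements explicitly. The parental vector's name points to SV40 control elements driving Renilla luciferase, but no feature table is available to confirm the arrangement in this construct.

The insert is an approximately 480 bp fragment of the human HIPK1 (homeodomain-interacting protein kinase 1) 3' untranslated region, cloned between SacI and SpeI sites, both of which are retained. According to the depositor's comment it sits in a Renilla luciferase reporter plasmid, so the fragment is presumably placed downstream of the luciferase coding sequence, where it would act as the reporter transcript's 3'UTR. In this version the microRNA recognition sites, meaning the seed matches that pair with the 5' region of a microRNA, have been mutated. The record does not say which microRNA or microRNAs are involved, nor how many sites were changed.

Constructs of this type serve as the negative-control partner to a wild-type UTR reporter. If the intact UTR lowers Renilla luciferase output when the cognate microRNA is present, and the seed-mutant version relieves that repression, the effect can be attributed to direct microRNA targeting of those sites. The associated study examined the broad influence of mammalian microRNAs on mRNA repression and evolution, which fits this use in transfection-based reporter assays.
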