Addgene plasmid #12044: pAG225 HIPK1 3'UTR mut
Depositing lab: David Bartel. Depositing organization: Whitehead Institute for Biomedical Research. Publication: The widespread impact of mammalian MicroRNAs on mRNA repression and evolution. Farh KK, Grimson A, Jan C, Lewis BP, Johnston WK, Lim LP, Burge CB, Bartel DP. Science. 2005 Dec 16. 310(5755):1817-21. 10.1126/science.1121158 PubMed 16308420.
Backbone
  Vector backbone: pIS2
  Backbone manufacturer: pIS2 derived from pRL-SV40 (Promega)
  Backbone size w/o insert (bp): 3700
  Vector type: Mammalian Expression, Luciferase
Growth in bacteria
  Bacterial resistance: Ampicillin, 100 μg/mL
  Growth temperature: 37°C
  Growth strain: DH5alpha
  Copy number: High Copy
Gene/Insert
  Gene/Insert name: HIPK1 3'UTR mut (alt name: HIPK1)
  Species: H. sapiens (human)
  Insert size (bp): 480
  Mutation: Mutations in microRNA recognition sites (seed matches).
  GenBank ID: NM_181358
  Entrez Gene: HIPK1 (a.k.a. Myak, Nbak2)
  Cloning method: Restriction Enzyme; 5′ cloning site SacI (not destroyed); 3′ cloning site SpeI (not destroyed)
  Sequencing primers: 5′ EBV rev primer (GTGGTTTGTCCAAACTCATC)
Terms and licenses: Academic/Nonprofit Terms; Industry Terms: Not Available to Industry
Depositor comments: HIPK1 3'UTR mutant in renilla luciferase reporter plasmid.
How to cite: pAG225 HIPK1 3'UTR mut was a gift from David Bartel (Addgene plasmid # 12044 ; http://n2t.net/addgene:12044 ; RRID:Addgene_12044)
